Addgene plasmid #131966: pDONR221_SLC24A2
Purpose: Gateway entry clone with codon-optimized ORF sequence for subcloning into custom expression vectors
Depositing lab: RESOLUTE Consortium & Giulio Superti-Furga. Depositing organization: CeMM Research Center for Molecular Medicine. Publication: The RESOLUTE consortium: unlocking SLC transporters for drug discovery. Superti-Furga G, Lackner D, Wiedmer T, Ingles-Prieto A, Barbosa B, Girardi E, Goldmann U, Gurtl B, Klavins K, Klimek C, Lindinger S, Lineiro-Retes E, Muller AC, Onstein S, Redinger G, Reil D, Sedlyarov V, Wolf G, Crawford M, Everley R, ... Steppan CM. Nat Rev Drug Discov. 2020 Jul;19(7):429-430. doi: 10.1038/d41573-020-00056-6. PubMed 32265506.
Backbone
  Vector backbone: pDONR221
  Backbone manufacturer: Thermo Fisher Scientific
  Backbone size w/o insert (bp): 2550
  Vector type: Mammalian Expression
Growth in bacteria
  Bacterial resistance: Kanamycin, 50 μg/mL
  Growth temperature: 37°C
  Growth strain: Stbl3
  Copy number: High Copy
Gene/Insert
  Gene/Insert name: SLC24A2 (alt name: NCKX2)
  Species: H. sapiens (human)
  Insert size (bp): 1983
  Entrez Gene: SLC24A2 (a.k.a. NCKX2)
  Cloning method: Gateway Cloning
  Sequencing primers: 5′ M13-fwd; 3′ M13-rev
Terms and licenses: Academic/Nonprofit Terms; Industry Terms
Depositor comments: For more information on the full Resolute plasmid collection, please see www.addgene.org/depositor-collections/re-solute/. Please provide your feedback on this plasmid to the RESOLUTE consortium by filling out their RESOLUTE repository feedback form: https://forms.office.com/Pages/ResponsePage.aspx?id=0e05yklzmkS7rjFGQL4N7z4feCLQvEJAmVcOCM_u885UN1JJRko0Ukg4TVQwNTZLOUxPQVJWT1NHUCQlQCN0PWcu
How to cite: pDONR221_SLC24A2 was a gift from RESOLUTE Consortium & Giulio Superti-Furga (Addgene plasmid # 131966 ; http://n2t.net/addgene:131966 ; RRID:Addgene_131966)
