[The description below was written by a language model from this plasmid's Addgene catalogue record and pLannotate feature annotations shown in this document.]
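Description:
pDONR221_SLC24A2 is a Gateway entry clone built on the pDONR221 backbone, carrying a codon-optimized open reading frame for human SLC24A2 (also known as NCKX2). It is one member of a large collection of solute carrier (SLC) transporter clones. The 4,533 nt plasmid is propagated in E. coli from a high-copy ColE1/pUC-type origin and selected with kanamycin through an aminoglycoside phosphotransferase (KanR) gene. Although the catalogue lists the vector type as mammalian expression, the feature table shows no eukaryotic promoter or polyadenylation signal. The plasmid therefore serves as a shuttle for the ORF rather than as an expression construct in its own right.

The 1,983 bp SLC24A2 coding sequence sits between attL1 and attL2. These sites allow directional, in-frame transfer of the insert into any attR-containing destination vector by an LR Clonase reaction. rrnB T1 and T2 transcription terminators lie upstream of the cassette, where they limit read-through transcription from the backbone into the insert in bacteria. A T7 promoter is annotated just beyond attL2 on the reverse strand, pointing toward the insert. Short lacI and lacZα fragments are backbone remnants with no evident function, and M13 forward and reverse primer sites are listed for sequencing the insert.

The encoded protein is a sodium/calcium-potassium exchanger that moves one Ca2+ and one K+ in exchange for four Na+. It is annotated as contributing to calcium extrusion from photoreceptor outer segments during light adaptation. The stated purpose of the clone is subcloning of the ORF into custom expression vectors. The record does not state whether the ORF retains a stop codon for use with C-terminal fusions.
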