Features (pLannotate 1.2.2; 10 found; start..end, strand, type, name):
    121..213     +  CDS            lacI (fragment): lac repressor; lacI; The lac repressor binds to the lac operator to inhibit transcription in E. coli. This inhibition can be relieved by adding lactose or isopropyl-β-D-thiogalactopyranoside (IPTG).
    268..295     -  terminator     rrnB T2 terminator: transcription terminator T2 from the E. coli rrnB gene
    427..470     +  terminator     rrnB T1 terminator: Escherichia coli rrnB; transcription terminator T1 from the E. coli rrnB gene
    517..553     -  CDS            lacZα (fragment): LacZα fragment of β-galactosidase; lacZ fragment
    569..668     +  protein_bind   attL1: mutant version of attL; recombination site for the Gateway® LR reaction LR Clonase™
    674..2656    +  CDS            SLC24A2: NCKX2_HUMAN - Also known as NCKX2. Experimental evidence at protein level: Swiss-Prot protein existence level 1. Critical component of the visual transduction cascade, controlling the calcium concentration of outer segments during light and darkness. Light causes a rapid lowering of cytosolic free calcium in the outer segment of both retinal rod and cone photoreceptors and the light-induced lowering of calcium is caused by extrusion via this protein which plays a key role in the process of light adaptation. Transports 1 Ca(2+) and 1 K(+) in exchange for 4 Na(+). From Homo sapiens (Human).
   2658..2757    -  protein_bind   attL2: mutant version of attL; recombination site for the Gateway® LR reaction LR Clonase™
   2775..2793    -  promoter       T7 promoter: promoter for bacteriophage T7 RNA polymerase
   2927..3736    +  CDS            KanR: aminoglycoside phosphotransferase; aph(3')-Ia; confers resistance to kanamycin in bacteria or G418 (Geneticin®) in eukaryotes
   3883..4471    +  rep_origin     ori: high-copy-number ColE1/pMB1/pBR322/pUC origin of replication
>Addgene plasmid #131966 | pDONR221_SLC24A2 | addgene full sequence | sequence record 260115 | Addgene NGS Result
CTTTCCTGCGTTATCCCCTGATTCTGTGGATAACCGTATTACCGCCTTTGAGTGAGCTGATACCGCTCGC
CGCAGCCGAACGACCGAGCGCAGCGAGTCAGTGAGCGAGGAAGCGGAAGAGCGCCCAATACGCAAACCGC
CTCTCCCCGCGCGTTGGCCGATTCATTAATGCAGCTGGCACGACAGGTTTCCCGACTGGAAAGCGGGCAG
TGAGCGCAACGCAATTAATACGCGTACCGCTAGCCAGGAAGAGTTTGTAGAAACGCAAAAAGGCCATCCG
TCAGGATGGCCTTCTGCTTAGTTTGATGCCTGGCAGTTTATGGCGGGCGTCCTGCCCGCCACCCTCCGGG
CCGTTGCTTCACAACGTTCAAATCCGCTCCCGGCGGATTTGTCCTACTCAGGAGAGCGTTCACCGACAAA
CAACAGATAAAACGAAAGGCCCAGTCTTCCGACTGAGCCTTTCGTTTTATTTGATGCCTGGCAGTTCCCT
ACTCTCGCGTTAACGCTAGCATGGATGTTTTCCCAGTCACGACGTTGTAAAACGACGGCCAGTCTTAAGC
TCGGGCCCCAAATAATGATTTTATTTTGACTGATAGTGACCTGTTCGTTGCAACACATTGATGAGCAATG
CTTTTTTATAATGCCAACTTTGTACAAAAAAGCAGGCTCCACCATGGACCTGCAGCAGAGCACCACAATC
ACCTCCCTGGAGAAGTGGTGCCTGGATGAGTCTCTGAGCGGCTGTCGGAGACACTACAGCGTGAAGAAGA
AGCTGAAGCTGATCAGGGTGCTGGGCCTGTTCATGGGCCTGGTGGCCATCTCCACCGTGTCCTTTTCTAT
CAGCGCCTTCTCCGAGACCGACACACAGTCTACAGGAGAGGCAAGCGTGGTGTCCGGACCTAGGGTGGCA
CAGGGATACCACCAGCGCACCCTGCTGGACCTGAATGATAAGATCCTGGACTATACACCACAGCCCCCTC
TGTCTAAGGAGGGCGAGTCTGAGAACAGCACCGATCACGCCCAGGGCGACTACCCCAAGGATATCTTTTC
CCTGGAGGAGAGGCGCAAGGGCGCCATCATCCTGCACGTGATCGGCATGATCTATATGTTCATCGCCCTG
GCCATCGTGTGCGATGAGTTCTTTGTGCCTTCCCTGACCGTGATCACAGAGAAGCTGGGCATCTCTGACG
ATGTGGCAGGAGCCACCTTTATGGCAGCAGGAGGCAGCGCCCCAGAGCTGTTTACATCCCTGATCGGCGT
GTTCATCGCCCACTCTAATGTGGGAATCGGAACCATCGTGGGAAGCGCCGTGTTCAACATCCTGTTTGTG
ATCGGCATGTGCGCCCTGTTCTCTCGGGAGATCCTGAATCTGACATGGTGGCCCCTGTTTAGAGACGTGA
GCTTCTACATCGTGGATCTGATCATGCTGATCATCTTCTTTCTGGACAATGTGATCATGTGGTGGGAGAG
CCTGCTGCTGCTGACCGCCTACTTCTGTTATGTGGTGTTCATGAAGTTTAACGTGCAGGTGGAGAAGTGG
GTGAAGCAGATGATCAACAGGAATAAGGTGGTGAAGGTGACCGCACCAGAGGCACAGGCAAAGCCATCCG
CCGCAAGGGACAAGGATGAGCCTACACTGCCAGCCAAGCCAAGGCTGCAGAGGGGAGGAAGCTCCGCCTC
CCTGCACAATTCTCTGATGCGGAACTCCATCTTTCAGCTGATGATCCACACACTGGACCCACTGGCCGAG
GAGCTGGGCTCTTATGGCAAGCTGAAGTACTATGATACCATGACAGAGGAGGGCCGGTTCAGAGAGAAGG
CCAGCATCCTGCACAAGATCGCCAAGAAGAAGTGTCACGTGGATGAGAACGAGAGACAGAATGGCGCCGC
CAACCACGTGGAGAAGATCGAGCTGCCCAATTCCACCTCTACAGACGTGGAGATGACCCCCTCTAGCGAT
GCCAGCGAGCCTGTGCAGAACGGCAATCTGTCCCACAACATCGAGGGAGCAGAGGCACAGACAGCAGACG
AGGAGGAGGATCAGCCTCTGTCTCTGGCCTGGCCAAGCGAGACCCGGAAGCAGGTGACATTCCTGATCGT
GTTTCCTATCGTGTTCCCACTGTGGATCACCCTGCCCGACGTGCGGAAGCCTTCCTCTAGAAAGTTCTTT
CCCATCACCTTCTTTGGCTCCATCACATGGATCGCCGTGTTTTCTTATCTGATGGTGTGGTGGGCACACC
AAGTGGGAGAGACCATCGGCATCAGCGAGGAGATCATGGGACTGACCATCCTGGCAGCAGGCACATCTAT
CCCTGATCTGATCACAAGCGTGATCGTGGCAAGGAAGGGACTGGGCGACATGGCCGTGAGCTCCTCTGTG
GGCTCCAACATCTTCGATATCACCGTGGGACTGCCACTGCCATGGCTGCTGTACACAGTGATCCACCGCT
TTCAGCCTGTGGCCGTGAGCTCCAATGGCCTGTTCTGCGCCATCGTGCTGCTGTTTATCATGCTGCTGTT
CGTGATCCTGAGCATCGCCCTGTGCAAGTGGCGGATGAACAAGATCCTGGGCTTCATCATGTTTGGCCTG
TATTTCGTGTTTCTGGTGGTGAGCGTGCTGCTGGAGGACAGAATCCTGACCTGCCCAGTGTCCATCGACC
CAGCTTTCTTGTACAAAGTTGGCATTATAAGAAAGCATTGCTTATCAATTTGTTGCAACGAACAGGTCAC
TATCAGTCAAAATAAAATCATTATTTGCCATCCAGCTGATATCCCCTATAGTGAGTCGTATTACATGGTC
ATAGCTGTTTCCTGGCAGCTCTGGCCCGTGTCTCAAAATCTCTGATGTTACATTGCACAAGATAAAAATA
TATCATCATGAACAATAAAACTGTCTGCTTACATAAACAGTAATACAAGGGGTGTTATGAGCCATATTCA
ACGGGAAACGTCGAGGCCGCGATTAAATTCCAACATGGATGCTGATTTATATGGGTATAAATGGGCTCGC
GATAATGTCGGGCAATCAGGTGCGACAATCTATCGCTTGTATGGGAAGCCCGATGCGCCAGAGTTGTTTC
TGAAACATGGCAAAGGTAGCGTTGCCAATGATGTTACAGATGAGATGGTCAGACTAAACTGGCTGACGGA
ATTTATGCCTCTTCCGACCATCAAGCATTTTATCCGTACTCCTGATGATGCATGGTTACTCACCACTGCG
ATCCCCGGAAAAACAGCATTCCAGGTATTAGAAGAATATCCTGATTCAGGTGAAAATATTGTTGATGCGC
TGGCAGTGTTCCTGCGCCGGTTGCATTCGATTCCTGTTTGTAATTGTCCTTTTAACAGCGATCGCGTATT
TCGTCTCGCTCAGGCGCAATCACGAATGAATAACGGTTTGGTTGATGCGAGTGATTTTGATGACGAGCGT
AATGGCTGGCCTGTTGAACAAGTCTGGAAAGAAATGCATAAACTTTTGCCATTCTCACCGGATTCAGTCG
TCACTCATGGTGATTTCTCACTTGATAACCTTATTTTTGACGAGGGGAAATTAATAGGTTGTATTGATGT
TGGACGAGTCGGAATCGCAGACCGATACCAGGATCTTGCCATCCTATGGAACTGCCTCGGTGAGTTTTCT
CCTTCATTACAGAAACGGCTTTTTCAAAAATATGGTATTGATAATCCTGATATGAATAAATTGCAGTTTC
ATTTGATGCTCGATGAGTTTTTCTAATCAGAATTGGTTAATTGGTTGTAACACTGGCAGAGCATTACGCT
GACTTGACGGGACGGCGCAAGCTCATGACCAAAATCCCTTAACGTGAGTTACGCGTCGTTCCACTGAGCG
TCAGACCCCGTAGAAAAGATCAAAGGATCTTCTTGAGATCCTTTTTTTCTGCGCGTAATCTGCTGCTTGC
AAACAAAAAAACCACCGCTACCAGCGGTGGTTTGTTTGCCGGATCAAGAGCTACCAACTCTTTTTCCGAA
GGTAACTGGCTTCAGCAGAGCGCAGATACCAAATACTGTTCTTCTAGTGTAGCCGTAGTTAGGCCACCAC
TTCAAGAACTCTGTAGCACCGCCTACATACCTCGCTCTGCTAATCCTGTTACCAGTGGCTGCTGCCAGTG
GCGATAAGTCGTGTCTTACCGGGTTGGACTCAAGACGATAGTTACCGGATAAGGCGCAGCGGTCGGGCTG
AACGGGGGGTTCGTGCACACAGCCCAGCTTGGAGCGAACGACCTACACCGAACTGAGATACCTACAGCGT
GAGCTATGAGAAAGCGCCACGCTTCCCGAAGGGAGAAAGGCGGACAGGTATCCGGTAAGCGGCAGGGTCG
GAACAGGAGAGCGCACGAGGGAGCTTCCAGGGGGAAACGCCTGGTATCTTTATAGTCCTGTCGGGTTTCG
CCACCTCTGACTTGAGCGTCGATTTTTGTGATGCTCGTCAGGGGGGCGGAGCCTATGGAAAAACGCCAGC
AACGCGGCCTTTTTACGGTTCCTGGCCTTTTGCTGGCCTTTTGCTCACATGTT
