>Addgene plasmid #131966 | pDONR221_SLC24A2 | depositor partial sequence | sequence record 253332 | Codon-optimized ORF of SLC24A2
ATGGACCTGCAGCAGAGCACCACAATCACCTCCCTGGAGAAGTGGTGCCTGGATGAGTCTCTGAGCGGCT
GTCGGAGACACTACAGCGTGAAGAAGAAGCTGAAGCTGATCAGGGTGCTGGGCCTGTTCATGGGCCTGGT
GGCCATCTCCACCGTGTCCTTTTCTATCAGCGCCTTCTCCGAGACCGACACACAGTCTACAGGAGAGGCA
AGCGTGGTGTCCGGACCTAGGGTGGCACAGGGATACCACCAGCGCACCCTGCTGGACCTGAATGATAAGA
TCCTGGACTATACACCACAGCCCCCTCTGTCTAAGGAGGGCGAGTCTGAGAACAGCACCGATCACGCCCA
GGGCGACTACCCCAAGGATATCTTTTCCCTGGAGGAGAGGCGCAAGGGCGCCATCATCCTGCACGTGATC
GGCATGATCTATATGTTCATCGCCCTGGCCATCGTGTGCGATGAGTTCTTTGTGCCTTCCCTGACCGTGA
TCACAGAGAAGCTGGGCATCTCTGACGATGTGGCAGGAGCCACCTTTATGGCAGCAGGAGGCAGCGCCCC
AGAGCTGTTTACATCCCTGATCGGCGTGTTCATCGCCCACTCTAATGTGGGAATCGGAACCATCGTGGGA
AGCGCCGTGTTCAACATCCTGTTTGTGATCGGCATGTGCGCCCTGTTCTCTCGGGAGATCCTGAATCTGA
CATGGTGGCCCCTGTTTAGAGACGTGAGCTTCTACATCGTGGATCTGATCATGCTGATCATCTTCTTTCT
GGACAATGTGATCATGTGGTGGGAGAGCCTGCTGCTGCTGACCGCCTACTTCTGTTATGTGGTGTTCATG
AAGTTTAACGTGCAGGTGGAGAAGTGGGTGAAGCAGATGATCAACAGGAATAAGGTGGTGAAGGTGACCG
CACCAGAGGCACAGGCAAAGCCATCCGCCGCAAGGGACAAGGATGAGCCTACACTGCCAGCCAAGCCAAG
GCTGCAGAGGGGAGGAAGCTCCGCCTCCCTGCACAATTCTCTGATGCGGAACTCCATCTTTCAGCTGATG
ATCCACACACTGGACCCACTGGCCGAGGAGCTGGGCTCTTATGGCAAGCTGAAGTACTATGATACCATGA
CAGAGGAGGGCCGGTTCAGAGAGAAGGCCAGCATCCTGCACAAGATCGCCAAGAAGAAGTGTCACGTGGA
TGAGAACGAGAGACAGAATGGCGCCGCCAACCACGTGGAGAAGATCGAGCTGCCCAATTCCACCTCTACA
GACGTGGAGATGACCCCCTCTAGCGATGCCAGCGAGCCTGTGCAGAACGGCAATCTGTCCCACAACATCG
AGGGAGCAGAGGCACAGACAGCAGACGAGGAGGAGGATCAGCCTCTGTCTCTGGCCTGGCCAAGCGAGAC
CCGGAAGCAGGTGACATTCCTGATCGTGTTTCCTATCGTGTTCCCACTGTGGATCACCCTGCCCGACGTG
CGGAAGCCTTCCTCTAGAAAGTTCTTTCCCATCACCTTCTTTGGCTCCATCACATGGATCGCCGTGTTTT
CTTATCTGATGGTGTGGTGGGCACACCAAGTGGGAGAGACCATCGGCATCAGCGAGGAGATCATGGGACT
GACCATCCTGGCAGCAGGCACATCTATCCCTGATCTGATCACAAGCGTGATCGTGGCAAGGAAGGGACTG
GGCGACATGGCCGTGAGCTCCTCTGTGGGCTCCAACATCTTCGATATCACCGTGGGACTGCCACTGCCAT
GGCTGCTGTACACAGTGATCCACCGCTTTCAGCCTGTGGCCGTGAGCTCCAATGGCCTGTTCTGCGCCAT
CGTGCTGCTGTTTATCATGCTGCTGTTCGTGATCCTGAGCATCGCCCTGTGCAAGTGGCGGATGAACAAG
ATCCTGGGCTTCATCATGTTTGGCCTGTATTTCGTGTTTCTGGTGGTGAGCGTGCTGCTGGAGGACAGAA
TCCTGACCTGCCCAGTGTCCATC
